>Addgene plasmid #134217 | pKM568 | addgene full sequence | sequence record 272310 | Addgene NGS Result
TGCGTTCGGTCAAGGTTCTGGACCAGTTGCGTGAGCGCATACGCTACTTGCATTACAGTTTACGAACCGA
ACAGGCTTATGTCAACTGGGTTCGTGCCTTCATCCGTTTCCACGGTGTGCGTCACCCGGCAACCTTGGGC
AGCAGCGAAGTCGCCATAACTTCGTATAGCATACATTATACGAAGTTATCTGTAACTATAACGGTCCTAA
GGTAGCGAGTTTAAACACTAGTATCGATTCGCGACCTACTCCGGAATATTAATAGATCATGGAGATAATT
AAAATGATAACCATCTCGCAAATAAATAAGTATTTTACTGTTTTCGTAACAGTTTTGTAATAAAAAAACC
TATAAATATTCCGGATTATTCATACCGTCCCACCATCGGGCGCGGATCTATGTCCCCTATACTAGGTTAT
TGGAAAATTAAGGGCCTTGTGCAACCCACTCGACTTCTTTTGGAATATCTTGAAGAAAAATATGAAGAGC
ATTTGTATGAGCGCGATGAAGGTGATAAATGGCGAAACAAAAAGTTTGAATTGGGTTTGGAGTTTCCCAA
TCTTCCTTATTATATTGATGGTGATGTTAAATTAACACAGTCTATGGCCATCATACGTTATATAGCTGAC
AAGCACAACATGTTGGGTGGTTGTCCAAAAGAGCGTGCAGAGATTTCAATGCTTGAAGGAGCGGTTTTGG
ATATTAGATACGGTGTTTCGAGAATTGCATATAGTAAAGACTTTGAAACTCTCAAAGTTGATTTTCTTAG
CAAGCTACCTGAAATGCTGAAAATGTTCGAAGATCGTTTATGTCATAAAACATATTTAAATGGTGATCAT
GTAACCCATCCTGACTTCATGTTGTATGACGCTCTTGATGTTGTTTTATACATGGACCCAATGTGCCTGG
ATGCGTTCCCAAAATTAGTTTGTTTTAAAAAACGTATTGAAGCTATCCCACAAATTGATAAGTACTTGAA
ATCCAGCAAGTATATAGCATGGCCTTTGCAGGGCTGGCAAGCCACGTTTGGTGGTGGCGACCATCCTCCA
AAATCGGATCTGGAAGTTCTGTTCCAGGGGCCCCTGGGATCCATGGCAGCAAGTGGTCTGGATCACCTGA
AAAACGGCTATCGTCGTCGCTTCTGTCGCCCAAGTCGTGCTCGTGACATTAACACCGAACAGGGCCAGAA
TGTGCTGGAAATCCTGCAGGACTGCTTTGAAGAGAAAAGCCTGGCGAACGATTTTAGCACCAATTCCACA
AAAAGTGTGCCGAATAGTACCCGTAAAATCAAAGACACGTGTATCCAGTCTCCGTCCAAAGAATGCCAAA
AAAGCCACCCGAAAAGTGTACCAGTGAGTAGCAAAAAAAAAGAGGCCTCGCTGCAATTTGTTGTCGAACC
GAGCGAAGCAACCAACCGTAGTGTTCAAGCCCATGAAGTTCATCAGAAAATCCTGGCGACGGATGTTTCA
AGCAAAAACACCCCGGACTCCAAAAAAATCAGCAGCCGTAACATTAATGACCACCACTCTGAAGCGGATG
AAGAGTTCTATCTGAGCGTGGGTTCTCCTAGCGTTCTGCTGGACGCCAAAACCTCTGTTAGCCAAAACGT
GATTCCGAGTAGCGCCAAAAAACGTGAGACATATACCTTCGAGAATAGCGTCAACATGCTGCCGTCATCA
ACAGAAGTGTCGGTCAAAACGAAAAAACGCCTGAATTTCGATGACAAAGTGATGCTGAAAAAAATCGAGA
TCGATAATAAAGTCTCTGACGAGGAGGATAAAACCTCTGAAGGACAGGAGCGTAAACCTTCTGGTTCATC
TCAGAACCGTATCCGTGATAGCGAATATGAGATTCAACGTCAGGCCAAAAAATCCTTTAGCACGCTGTTT
CTGGAGACAGTGAAACGTAAAAGCGAGTCTAGCCCGATTGTTCGTCACGCCGCTACAGCACCTCCACACA
GTTGTCCACCGGATGATACCAAACTAATCGAAGACGAATTCATCATTGACGAGAGCGACCAGTCATTTGC
CAGTCGTTCTTGGATTACCATTCCTCGTAAAGCCGGTTCACTGAAACAACGTACCATTAGCCCGGCAGAA
TCAACAGCACTGTTCCAAGGCCGTAAAAGTCGTGAAAAACACCACAATATCCTGCCGAAAACACTGGCCA
ACGATAAACACAGCCACAAACCACACCCGGTCGAGACAAGTCAACCATCAGACAAAACCGTACTGGACAC
CTCTTATGCCCTGATTGACGAGACAGTCAACAACTATCGTAGTACCAAATATGAAATGTATAGTAAAAAT
GCCGAAAAACCGAGTCGTAGCAAACGTACCATCAAACAAAAACAGCGCCGTAAATTCATGGCAAAACCGG
CCGAAGAACAGCTGGATGTTGGGCAGAGCAAAGATGAGAACATTCACACGTCCCATATTACCCAAGACGA
GTTTCAGCGTAACAGTGACCGTAACATGGAAGAACACGAAGAAATGGGCAACGATTGTGTGTCGAAAAAA
CAAATGCCGCCGGTGGGTTCAAAAAAATCGAGTACCCGTAAAGACAAAGAAGAGAGCAAAAAAAAACGCT
TTAGCAGTGAGTCCAAAAACAAACTGGTGCCGGAAGAAGTGACTTCAACCGTTACCAAAAGCCGCCGTAT
TAGTCGTCGTCCTAGCGATTGGTGGGTTGTGAAAAGCGAAGAAAGCCCGGTGTATAGCAATTCTAGCGTC
CGTAATGAGCTGCCTATGCACCATAACAGTTCCCGTAAAAGCACCAAAAAAACCAACCAGTCTAGCAAAA
ACATTCGTAAAAAAACGATCCCTCTGAAACGCCAGAAAACCGCCACAAAAGGCAACCAACGTGTTCAGAA
ATTCCTGAACGCCGAAGGATCAGGAGGCATTGTTGGGCACGATGAGATTAGTCGCTGCTCCCTGTCAGAA
CCTCTGGAATCCGATGAAGCCGATCTGGCTAAAAAAAAAAACCTGGACTGCTCCCGTTCTACCCGTAGCA
GTAAAAATGAGGATAACATCATGACCGCCCAGAATGTCCCACTGAAACCTCAGACAAGCGGTTATACCTG
TAACATTCCGACCGAAAGCAATCTGGACAGCGGTGAGCACAAAACAAGTGTCCTGGAAGAGTCTGGTCCT
AGTCGTCTGAATAACAATTATCTGATGTCCGGGAAAAATGATGTGGACGATGAGGAAGTTCACGGTAGTA
GCGACGATTCAAAACAGAGTAAAGTCATCCCTAAAAATCGTATTCACCATAAACTGGTGCTGCCGAGTAA
TACTCCGAACGTTCGTCGTACAAAACGTACACGCCTGAAACCTCTGGAATATTGGCGTGGTGAACGTATC
GACTACCAGGGTCGTCCATCTGGTGGTTTTGTAATCAGCGGTGTGCTGAGTCCTGATACGATTAGCAGCA
AACGTAAAGCCAAAGAGAACATCGGCAAAGTCAACAAAAAATCCAACAAAAAACGCATCTGCCTGGATAA
CGATGAGCGTAAAACGAATCTGATGGTGAATCTGGGTATTCCTCTGGGAGATCCTCTGCAGCCTACCCGT
GTAAAAGATCCTGAGACACGTGAGATTATCCTGATGGACCTGGTTCGTCCTCAAGACACCTATCAGTTTT
TCGTCAAACACGGCGAGCTGAAAGTCTATAAAACCCTGGACACCCCGTTCTTTAGTACCGGCAAACTGAT
TCTGGGTCCTCAGGAGGAAAAAGGCAAACAGCACGTGGGTCAAGACATCCTGGTCTTTTATGTGAATTTT
GGGGACCTGCTGTGTACTCTGCATGAAACCCCGTATATTCTGTCTACCGGTGACAGCTTCTATGTGCCGT
CTGGAAACTATTATAACATCAAAAACCTGCGCAACGAAGAAAGTGTTCTGCTGTTCACACAGATCAAACG
CTGAGTCGACGAGCTCACTTGTCGCGGCCGCTTTCGAATCTAGAGCCTGCAGTCTCGACAAGCTTGTCGA
GAAGTACTAGAGGATCATAATCAGCCATACCACATTTGTAGAGGTTTTACTTGCTTTAAAAAACCTCCCA
CACCTCCCCCTGAACCTGAAACATAAAATGAATGCAATTGTTGTTGTTAACTTGTTTATTGCAGCTTATA
ATGGTTACAAATAAAGCAATAGCATCACAAATTTCACAAATAAAGCATTTTTTTCACTGCATTCTAGTTG
TGGTTTGTCCAAACTCATCAATGTATCTTATCATGTCTGGATCTGATCACTGCTTGAGCCTAGAAGATCC
GGCTGCTAACAAAGCCCGAAAGGAAGCTGAGTTGGCTGCTGCCACCGCTGAGCAATAACTATCATAACCC
CTAGGGTATACCCATCTAATTGGAACCAGATAAGTGAAATCTAGTTCCAAACTATTTTGTCATTTTTAAT
TTTCGTATTAGCTTACGACGCTACACCCAGTTCCCATCTATTTTGTCACTCTTCCCTAAATAATCCTTAA
AAACTCCATTTCCACCCCTCCCAGTTCCCAACTATTTTGTCCGCCCACAACCGGTTGACTTGGGTCAACT
GTCAGACCAAGTTTACTCATATATACTTTAGATTGATTTAAAACTTCATTTTTAATTTAAAAGGATCTAG
GTGAAGATCCTTTTTGATAATCTCATGACCAAAATCCCTTAACGTGAGTTTTCGTTCCACTGAGCGTCAG
ACCCCGTAGAAAAGATCAAAGGATCTTCTTGAGATCCTTTTTTTCTGCGCGTAATCTGCTGCTTGCAAAC
AAAAAAACCACCGCTACCAGCGGTGGTTTGTTTGCCGGATCAAGAGCTACCAACTCTTTTTCCGAAGGTA
ACTGGCTTCAGCAGAGCGCAGATACCAAATACTGTTCTTCTAGTGTAGCCGTAGTTAGGCCACCACTTCA
AGAACTCTGTAGCACCGCCTACATACCTCGCTCTGCTAATCCTGTTACCAGTGGCTGCTGCCAGTGGCGA
TAAGTCGTGTCTTACCGGGTTGGACTCAAGACGATAGTTACCGGATAAGGCGCAGCGGTCGGGCTGAACG
GGGGGTTCGTGCACACAGCCCAGCTTGGAGCGAACGACCTACACCGAACTGAGATACCTACAGCGTGAGC
TATGAGAAAGCGCCACGCTTCCCGAAGGGAGAAAGGCGGACAGGTATCCGGTAAGCGGCAGGGTCGGAAC
AGGAGAGCGCACGAGGGAGCTTCCAGGGGGAAACGCCTGGTATCTTTATAGTCCTGTCGGGTTTCGCCAC
CTCTGACTTGAGCGTCGATTTTTGTGATGCTCGTCAGGGGGGCGGAGCCTATGGAAAAACGCCAGCAACG
CGGCCTTTTTACGGTTCCTGGCCTTTTGCTGGCCTTTTGCTCACATGTTCTTTCCTGCGTTATCCCCTGA
TTGACTTGGGTCGCTCTTCCTGTGGATGCGCAGATGCCCTGCGTAAGCGGGTGTGGGCGGACAATAAAGT
CTTAAACTGAACAAAATAGATCTAAACTATGACAATAAAGTCTTAAACTAGACAGAATAGTTGTAAACTG
AAATCAGTCCAGTTATGCTGTGAAAAAGCATACTGGACTTTTGTTATGGCTAAAGCAAACTCTTCATTTT
CTGAAGTGCAAATTGCCCGTCGTATTAAAGAGGGGCGTGGCCAAGGGCATGTAAAGACTATATTCGCGGC
GTTGTGACAATTTACCGAACAACTCCGCGGCCGGGAAGCCGATCTCGGCTTGAACGAATTGTTAGGTGGC
GGTACTTGGGTCGATATCAAAGTGCATCACTTCTTCCCGTATGCCCAACTTTGTATAGAGAGCCACTGCG
GGATCGTCACCGTAATCTGCTTGCACGTAGATCACATAAGCACCAAGCGCGTTGGCCTCATGCTTGAGGA
GATTGATGAGCGCGGTGGCAATGCCCTGCCTCCGGTGCTCGCCGGAGACTGCGAGATCATAGATATAGAT
CTCACTACGCGGCTGCTCAAACTTGGGCAGAACGTAAGCCGCGAGAGCGCCAACAACCGCTTCTTGGTCG
AAGGCAGCAAGCGCGATGAATGTCTTACTACGGAGCAAGTTCCCGAGGTAATCGGAGTCCGGCTGATGTT
GGGAGTAGGTGGCTACGTCTCCGAACTCACGACCGAAAAGATCAAGAGCAGCCCGCATGGATTTGACTTG
GTCAGGGCCGAGCCTACATGTGCGAATGATGCCCATACTTGAGCCACCTAACTTTGTTTTAGGGCGACTG
CCCTGCTGCGTAACATCGTTGCTGCTGCGTAACATCGTTGCTGCTCCATAACATCAAACATCGACCCACG
GCGTAACGCGCTTGCTGCTTGGATGCCCGAGGCATAGACTGTACAAAAAAACAGTCATAACAAGCCATGA
AAACCGCCACTGCGCCGTTACCACCGC
Features (pLannotate 1.2.2; 12 found; start..end, strand, type, name):
     57..85      -  promoter       Pc promoter: intI1 (promoter lies within the coding sequence); class 1 integron promoter
    156..189     +  protein_bind   loxP: Cre-mediated recombination occurs in the 8-bp core sequence (GCATACAT). Cre recombinase
    266..357     +  promoter       polyhedrin promoter: polh from Autographa californica; promoter for the baculovirus polyhedrin gene
    400..1053    +  CDS            GST26_SCHJA: Experimental evidence at protein level: Swiss-Prot protein existence level 1. GST isoenzymes appear to play a central role in the parasite detoxification system. Other functions are also suspected including a role in increasing the solubility of haematin in the parasite gut. From Schistosoma japonicum (Blood fluke).
   1093..3921    +  CDS            CENPC: CENPC_HUMAN - Also known as CENPC1, ICEN7. Experimental evidence at protein level: Swiss-Prot protein existence level 1. Component of the CENPA-NAC (nucleosome-associated) complex, a complex that plays a central role in assembly of kinetochore proteins, mitotic progression and chromosome segregation. The CENPA-NAC complex recruits the CENPA-CAD (nucleosome distal) complex and may be involved in incorporation of newly synthesized CENPA into centromeres. CENPC recruits DNA methylation and DNMT3B to both centromeric and pericentromeric satellite repeats and regulates the histone code in these reg
   4003..4086    +  CDS            large T antigen (fragment): large T antigen from SV40 (simian virus 40)
   4109..4243    +  polyA_signal   SV40 poly(A) signal: SV40 polyadenylation signal
   4272..4321    +  CDS            SET1 (fragment): solubility-enhancement tag derived from T7 phage gene 10B
   4364..4529    -  mobile_element Tn7L: mini-Tn7 element (left end of the Tn7 transposon) Tn7
   4719..5307    +  rep_origin     ori: high-copy-number ColE1/pMB1/pBR322/pUC origin of replication
   5442..5665    -  mobile_element Tn7R: mini-Tn7 element (right end of the Tn7 transposon) Tn7
   5732..6265    -  CDS            GmR: gentamycin acetyltransferase; aacC1; confers resistance to gentamycin
