[The description below was written by a language model from this plasmid's Addgene catalogue record and pLannotate feature annotations shown in this document.]
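Description:
pKM568 is an insect-cell expression plasmid built on the pACEBac1 backbone, a baculovirus transfer ("acceptor") vector of the MultiBac type. It is propagated in E. coli as a high-copy plasmid from a ColE1/pUC-type origin and selected with gentamicin through the aacC1 acetyltransferase gene (GmR), which is driven by the class 1 integron Pc promoter annotated next to it. The sequenced record is about 6.4 kb.

The payload is human CENP-C, a centromere protein involved in kinetochore assembly and chromosome segregation. It is fused at its N-terminus to Schistosoma japonicum glutathione S-transferase and was cloned between BamHI and SalI sites. The GST and CENP-C reading frames lie in tandem downstream of the Autographa californica polyhedrin promoter, a very late baculoviral promoter that gives strong expression in infected insect cells, and the transcript is terminated by an SV40 polyadenylation signal. The short "large T antigen" and "SET1" fragments called by the annotation software sit around this terminator region and are most likely backbone-derived sequence matches rather than intended coding elements.

Tn7L and Tn7R ends are also present. In this vector family they allow Tn7 transposition of the expression cassette and gentamicin marker into a baculoviral bacmid, while the origin stays behind. The loxP site upstream of the promoter allows Cre-mediated fusion with donor plasmids for multi-protein co-expression. The stated purpose is baculovirus expression of CENP-C. The GST tag would allow glutathione-affinity purification or pull-down assays, consistent with the associated study of protein interactions at the centromere–kinetochore interface.
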