Addgene plasmid #134217: pKM568
Purpose: Baculovirus expression of CENP-C
Depositing lab: Iain Cheeseman. Depositing organization: Whitehead Institute for Biomedical Research. Publication: The CENP-L-N Complex Forms a Critical Node in an Integrated Meshwork of Interactions at the Centromere-Kinetochore Interface. McKinley KL, Sekulic N, Guo LY, Tsinman T, Black BE, Cheeseman IM. Mol Cell. 2015 Dec 17;60(6):886-98. doi: 10.1016/j.molcel.2015.10.027. Epub 2015 Nov 19. PubMed 26698661.
Backbone
  Vector backbone: pACEBac1
  Vector type: Insect Expression
Growth in bacteria
  Bacterial resistance: Gentamicin, 10 μg/mL
  Growth temperature: 37°C
  Growth strain: DH5alpha
  Copy number: High Copy
Gene/Insert
  Gene/Insert name: GST-CENP-C
  Species: H. sapiens (human)
  Cloning method: Restriction Enzyme; 5′ cloning site BamHI (unknown if destroyed); 3′ cloning site SALI (unknown if destroyed)
Terms and licenses: Academic/Nonprofit Terms; Industry Terms: Not Available to Industry
How to cite: pKM568 was a gift from Iain Cheeseman (Addgene plasmid # 134217 ; http://n2t.net/addgene:134217 ; RRID:Addgene_134217)
